>Addgene plasmid #54443 | LI B-C N-NLS KOZ c2 | depositor full sequence | sequence record 99963 | update LI B-C N-NLS KOZ c2
TCGCGGCTTACGTTCTGCCCAGGTTTGAGCAGCCGCGTAGTGAGATCTATATCTATGATCTCGCAGTCTC
CGGCGAGCACCGGAGGCAGGGCATTGCCACCGCGCTCATCAATCTCCTCAAGCATGAGGCCAACGCGCTT
GGTGCTTATGTGATCTACGTGCAAGCAGATTACGGTGACGATCCCGCAGTGGCTCTCTATACAAAGTTGG
GCATACGGGAAGAAGTGATGCACTTTGATATCGACCCAAGTACCGCCACCTAACAATTCGTTCAAGCCGA
GATCGGCTTCCCGGCCGCGGAGTTGTTCGGTAAATTGTCACAACGCCGCTCATGACATTAACCTATAAAA
ATAGGCGTATCACGAGGCCCTTTTGTCTCGCGCGTTTCGGTGATGACGGTGAAAACCTCTGACACATGCA
GCTCCCGGAGAAGGTCACAGCTTGTCTGTAAGCGGATGCCGGGAGCAGACAAGCCCGTCAGGGCGCGTCA
GCGGGTGTTGGCGGGTGTCGGGGCTGGCTTAACTATGCGGCATCAGAGCAGATTGTACTGAGAGTGCACC
ATATGCGGTGTGAAATACCGCACAGATGCGTAAGGAGAAAATACCGCATCAGGCGCCATTCGCCATTCAG
GCTGCGCAACTGTTGGGAAGGGCGATCGGTGCGGGCCTCTTCGCTATTACGCCAGCTGGCGAAAGGGGGA
TGTGCTGCAAGGCGATTAAGTTGGGTAACGCCAGGGTTTTCCCAGTCACGACGTTGTAAAACGACGGCCA
GTGAATTCGAGCTCGGTACCTCGTAGGTCTCAGGTGGCGGCCGCACTCGAGTCGACTCCTCCAACCTTTC
TCTTCTTCTTAGGCTGCAGCATTGTTCAGATGAGACCATCGAATGCATCTAGATATCGGATCCCGGGCCC
GTCGACTGCAGAGGCCTGCATGCAAGCTTGGCGTAATCATGGTCATAGCTGTTTCCTGTGTGAAATTGTT
ATCCGCTCACAATTCCACACAACATACGAGCCGGAAGCATAAAGTGTAAAGCCTGGGGTGCCTAATGAGT
GAGCTAACTCACATTAATTGCGTTGCGCTCACTGCCCGCTTTCCAGTCGGGAAACCTGTCGTGCCAGCTG
CATTAATGAATCGGCCAACGCGCGGGGAGAGGCGGTTTGCGTATTGGGCGCTCTTCCGCTTCCTCGCTCA
CTGACTCGCTGCGCTCGGTCGTTCGGCTGCGGCGAGCGGTATCAGCTCACTCAAAGGCGGTAATACGGTT
ATCCACAGAATCAGGGGATAACGCAGGAAAGAACATGTGAGCAAAAGGCCAGCAAAAGGCCAGGAACCGT
AAAAAGGCCGCGTTGCTGGCGTTTTTCCATAGGCTCCGCCCCCCTGACGAGCATCACAAAAATCGACGCT
CAAGTCAGAGGTGGCGAAACCCGACAGGACTATAAAGATACCAGGCGTTTCCCCCTGGAAGCTCCCTCGT
GCGCTCTCCTGTTCCGACCCTGCCGCTTACCGGATACCTGTCCGCCTTTCTCCCTTCGGGAAGCGTGGCG
CTTTCTCATAGCTCACGCTGTAGGTATCTCAGTTCGGTGTAGGTCGTTCGCTCCAAGCTGGGCTGTGTGC
ACGAACCCCCCGTTCAGCCCGACCGCTGCGCCTTATCCGGTAACTATCGTCTTGAGTCCAACCCGGTAAG
ACACGACTTATCGCCACTGGCAGCAGCCACTGGTAACAGGATTAGCAGAGCGAGGTATGTAGGCGGTGCT
ACAGAGTTCTTGAAGTGGTGGCCTAACTACGGCTACACTAGAAGAACAGTATTTGGTATCTGCGCTCTGC
TGAAGCCAGTTACCTTCGGAAAAAGAGTTGGTAGCTCTTGATCCGGCAAACAAACCACCGCTGGTAGCGG
TGGTTTTTTTGTTTGCAAGCAGCAGATTACGCGCAGAAAAAAAGGATCTCAAGAAGATCCTTTGATCTTT
TCTACGGGGTCTGACGCTCAGTGGAACGAAAACTCACGTTAAGGGATTTTGGTCATGAGGCGCACACCGT
GGAAACGGATGAAGGCACGAACCCAGTTGACATAAGCCTGTTCGGTTCGTAAACTGTAATGCAAGTAGCG
TATGCGCTCACGCAACTGGTCCAGAACCTTGACCGAACGCAGCGGTGGTAACGGCGCAGTGGCGGTTTTC
ATGGCTTGTTATGACTGTTTTTTTGTACAGTCTATGCCTCGGGCATCCAAGCAGCAAGCGCGTTACGCCG
TGGGTCGATGTTTGATGTTATGGAGCAGCAACGATGTTACGCAGCAGCAACGATGTTACGCAGCAGGGCA
GTCGCCCTAAAACAAAGTTAGGTGGCTCAAGTATGGGCATCATTCGCACATGTAGGCTCGGCCCTGACCA
AGTCAAATCCATGCGGGCTGCTCTTGATCTTTTCGGTCGTGAGTTCGGCGACGTAGCCACCTACTCCCAA
CATCAGCCGGACTCCGATTACCTCGGGAACTTGCTCCGTAGTAAGACATTCATCGCGCTTGCTGCCTTCG
ACCAAGAAGCGGTTGTTGGCGCTC
Features (pLannotate 1.2.2; 10 found; start..end, strand, type, name):
    377..412     +  CDS            rop (fragment): Rop protein, which maintains plasmids at low copy number; rop
    514..613     +  misc_feature   bom (fragment): basis of mobility region from pBR322
    619..776     -  CDS            lacZα (fragment): LacZα fragment of β-galactosidase; lacZ fragment
    976..992     -  protein_bind   lac operator: The lac repressor binds to the lac operator to inhibit transcription in E. coli. This inhibition can be relieved by adding lactose or isopropyl-β-D-thiogalactopyranoside (IPTG). lac repressor encoded by lacI
   1000..1030    -  promoter       lac promoter: promoter for the E. coli lac operon
   1045..1066    -  protein_bind   CAP binding site: CAP binding activates transcription in the presence of cAMP. E. coli catabolite activator protein
   1079..1171    -  CDS            lacI (fragment): lac repressor; lacI; The lac repressor binds to the lac operator to inhibit transcription in E. coli. This inhibition can be relieved by adding lactose or isopropyl-β-D-thiogalactopyranoside (IPTG).
   1354..1942    -  rep_origin     ori: high-copy-number ColE1/pMB1/pBR322/pUC origin of replication
   2057..2085    +  promoter       Pc promoter: intI1 (promoter lies within the coding sequence); class 1 integron promoter
   2274..260     +  CDS            aacC1 (across the origin): AACC1_PSEAI - Experimental evidence at protein level: Swiss-Prot protein existence level 1. Responsible for gentamicin resistance and has a limited substrate range. From Pseudomonas aeruginosa.
