[The description below was written by a language model from this plasmid's Addgene catalogue record and pLannotate feature annotations shown in this document.]
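Description:
LI B-C N-NLS KOZ c2 is a small (about 2.5 kb) bacterial cloning vector built on pUC57(Gent), a gentamicin-resistant derivative of pUC57. It belongs to a modular plasmid assembly kit designed for multigene expression, gene silencing and silencing rescue in plants. The plasmid replicates in E. coli from a high-copy ColE1/pUC-type origin. Selection relies on the aacC1 gentamicin acetyltransferase gene, which spans the numbering origin of the circular sequence and lies downstream of a class 1 integron Pc promoter. The remaining annotated backbone features are typical pUC remnants: short fragments of rop, bom and lacI, plus a CAP binding site, lac promoter, lac operator and a partial lacZα coding sequence. The cloning region lies within this lac region, and the recorded M13 forward and reverse sequencing primers read across it.

The payload is a synthetic module encoding the nuclear localization signal of the SV40 large T antigen, a short basic peptide that directs fused proteins into the nucleus. The automated feature table does not annotate this short insert, so its exact position and flanking sequences cannot be read from the record. The name suggests a level I ("LI") part occupying the B-C position of the assembly scheme, meant as an N-terminal NLS tag supplied with a Kozak translation-initiation context ("KOZ"). This reading is inferred from the name and is not stated in the catalogue fields, and the cloning method is listed as unknown. The plasmid has no plant promoter, terminator or plant selection marker of its own. It serves as a donor of a building block that is combined with other kit modules into larger expression units that target a protein of interest to the plant cell nucleus.
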