Addgene plasmid #54443: LI B-C N-NLS KOZ c2
Depositing lab: Martin Parniske. Depositing organization: Ludwig-Maximilians-Universitaet Muenchen (LMU). Publication: A modular plasmid assembly kit for multigene expression, gene silencing and silencing rescue in plants. Binder A, Lambert J, Morbitzer R, Popp C, Ott T, Lahaye T, Parniske M. PLoS One. 2014 Feb 13;9(2):e88218. doi: 10.1371/journal.pone.0088218. eCollection 2014. PubMed 24551083.
Backbone
  Vector backbone: pUC57(Gent)
  Backbone manufacturer: Parniske lab
  Vector type: cloning vector
Growth in bacteria
  Bacterial resistance: Gentamicin, 10 μg/mL
  Growth temperature: 37°C
  Growth strain: DH5alpha
  Copy number: High Copy
Gene/Insert
  Gene/Insert name: Nuclear localization signal (NLS) of SV40 large T antigen
  Species: Synthetic
  Cloning method: Unknown
  Sequencing primers: 5′ M13-F20; 3′ M13Rev
Terms and licenses: Academic/Nonprofit Terms; Industry Terms: Not Available to Industry
How to cite: LI B-C N-NLS KOZ c2 was a gift from Martin Parniske (Addgene plasmid # 54443 ; http://n2t.net/addgene:54443 ; RRID:Addgene_54443)
