>Addgene plasmid #54443 | LI B-C N-NLS KOZ c2 | addgene partial sequence | sequence record 99484 | M13pUC-Fwd 5'-CCCAGTCACGACGTTGTAAAACG-3'
TCTCAGGTGGCGGCCGCACTCGAGTCGACTCCTCCAACCTTTCTCTTCTTCTTAGGCTGCAGCATTGTTC
AGATGAGACCATCGAATGCATCTAGATATCGGATCCCGGGCCCGTCGACTGCAGAGGCCTGCATGCAAGC
TTGGCGTAATCATGGTCATAGCTGTTTCCTGTGTGAAATTGTTATCCGCTCACAATTCCACACAACATAC
GAGCCGGAAGCATAAAGTGTAAAGCCTGGGGTGCCTAATGAGTGAGCTAACTCACATTAATTGCGTTGCG
CTCACTGCCCGCTTTCCAGTCGGGAAACCTGTCGTGCCAGCTGCATTAATGAATCGGCCAACGCGCGGGG
AGAGGCGGTTTGCGTATTGGGCGCTCTTCCGCTTCCTCGCTCACTGACTCGCTGCGCTCGGTCGTTCGGC
TGCGGCGAGCGGTATCAGCTCACTCAAAGGCGGTAATACGGTTATCCACAGAATCAGGGGATAACGCAGG
AAAGAACATGTGAGCAAAAGGCCAGCAAAAGGCCAGGAACCGTAAAAAGGCCGCGTTGCTGGCGTTTTTC
CATAGGCTCCGCCCCCCTGACGAGCATCACAAAAATCGACGCTCAAGTCAGAGGTGGCGAAACCCGACAG
GACTATAAAGATACCAGGCGTTTCCCCCTGGAAGCTCCCTCGTGCGCTCTCCTGTTCCGACCCTGCCGCT
TACCGGATACCTGTCCGCCTTTCTCCCTTCGGGAAGCGTGGCGCTTTCTCATAGCTCACGCTGTAGGTAT
CTCAGTTCGGTGTAGGTCGTTCGCTCCAAGCTGGGCTGTGTGCACGAACCCCCCGTTCAGCCCGACCGCT
GCGCCTTATCCGGTAACTATCGTCTTGAGTCCAACCCGGTAAGACACGACTTATCGCCACTGGCAGCAGC
CACTGGTAACAGGATTAGCAGAGCGAGGTATGTAGGCGGTGCTACAGAGTTCTTGAAGTGGTGGCCTAAC
TACGGCTACACTA
