>Addgene plasmid #54443 | LI B-C N-NLS KOZ c2 | addgene partial sequence | sequence record 99485 | M13pUC-Rev 5'-AGCGGATAACAATTTCACACAGG-3'
CATTGCCACCGCGCTCATCAATCTCCTCAAGCATGAGGCCAACGCGCTTGGTGCTTATGTGATCTACGTG
CAAGCAGATTACGGTGACGATCCCGCAGTGGCTCTCTATACAAAGTTGGGCATACGGGAAGAAGTGATGC
ACTTTGATATCGACCCAAGTACCGCCACCTAACAATTCGTTCAAGCCGAGATCGGCTTCCCGGCCGCGGA
GTTGTTCGGTAAATTGTCACAACGCCGCTCATGACATTAACCTATAAAAATAGGCGTATCACGAGGCCCT
TTTGTCTCGCGCGTTTCGGTGATGACGGTGAAAACCTCTGACACATGCAGCTCCCGGAGAAGGTCACAGC
TTGTCTGTAAGCGGATGCCGGGAGCAGACAAGCCCGTCAGGGCGCGTCAGCGGGTGTTGGCGGGTGTCGG
GGCTGGCTTAACTATGCGGCATCAGAGCAGATTGTACTGAGAGTGCACCATATGCGGTGTGAAATACCGC
ACAGATGCGTAAGGAGAAAATACCGCATCAGGCGCCATTCGCCATTCAGGCTGCGCAACTGTTGGGAAGG
GCGATCGGTGCGGGCCTCTTCGCTATTACGCCAGCTGGCGAAAGGGGGATGTGCTGCAAGGCGATTAAGT
TGGGTAACGCCAGGGTTTTCCCAGTCACGACGTTGTAAAACGACGGCCAGTGAATTCGAGCTCGGTACCT
CGTAGGTCTCAGGTGGCGGCCGCACTCGAGTCGACTCCTCCAACCTTTCTCTTCTTCTTAGGCTGCAGCA
TTGTTCAGATGAGACCATCGAATGCATCTAGATATCGGATCCCGGGCCCGTCGACTGCAGAGGCCTGCAT
GCAAGCTGGCG
